>Addgene plasmid #91012 | pMOD_A0502 | addgene full sequence | sequence record 181766 | Addgene NGS Result
GCCTTGACGGCAAAATCCCTTAACGTGAGTTTTCGTTCCACTGAGCGTCAGACCCCGTAGAAAAGATCAA
AGGATCTTCTTGAGATCCTTTTTTTCTGCGCGTAATCTGCTGCTTGCAAACAAAAAAACCACCGCTACCA
GCGGTGGTTTGTTTGCCGGATCAAGAGCTACTAACTCTTTTTCCGAAGGTAACTGGCTTCAGCAGAGCGC
AGATACCAAATACTGTTCTTCTAGTGTAGCCGTAGTTAGGCCACCACTTCAAGAACTCTGTAGCACCGCC
TACATACCTCGCTCTGCTAATCCTGTTACCAGTGGCTGCTGCCAGTGGCGATAAGTCGTGTCTTACCGGG
TTGGACTCAAGACGATAGTTACCGGATAAGGCGCAGCGGTCGGGCTGAACGGGGGGTTCGTGCTCACAGC
CCAGCTTGGAGCGAACGACCTACACCGAACTGAGATACCTACAGCGTGAGCTATGAGAAAGCGCCACGCT
TCCCGAAGGGAGAAAGGCGGACAGGTATCCGGTAAGCGGCAGGGTCGGAACAGGAGAGCGCACGAGGGAG
CTTCCAGGGGGAAACGCCTGGTATCTTTATAGTCCTGTCGGGTTTCGCCACCTCTGACTTGAGCGTCGAT
TTTTGTGATGCTCGTCAGGGGGGCGGAGCCTATGGAAAAACGCCAGCAACGCGGCCTTTTTACGGTTCCT
GGCCTTTTGCTGGCCTTTTGCTCACATGTTCTTTCCTGCGTTATCCCCTGATTCTGTGGATAACCGTATT
ACCGCCTTTGAGTGAGCTGATACCGCTCGCCGCAGCCGAACGACCGAGCGCAGCGAGTCAGTGAGCGAGG
AAGCGGAAGAGCGCCCACCTGCTCATGATCGGCGCGCCGTCGAGCTGCAGGTCAACGGATCAGGATATTC
TTGTTTAAGATGTTGAACTCTATGGAGGTTTGTATGAACTGATGATCTAGGACCGGATAAGTTCCCTTCT
TCATAGCGAACTTATTCAAAGAATGTTTTGTGTATCATTCTTGTTACATTGTTATTAATGAAAAAATATT
ATTGGTCATTGGACTGAACACGAGTGTTAAATATGGACCAGGCCCCAAATAAGATCCATTGATATATGAA
TTAAATAACAAGAATAAATCGAGTCACCAAACCACTTGCCTTTTTTAACGAGACTTGTTCACCAACTTGA
TACAAAAGTCATTATCCTATGCAAATCAATAATCATACAAAAATATCCAATAACACTAAAAAATTAAAAG
AAATGGATAATTTCACAATATGTTATACGATAAAGAAGTTACTTTTCCAAGAAATTCACTGATTTTATAA
GCCCACTTGCATTAGATAAATGGCAAAAAAAAACAAAAAGGAAAAGAAATAAAGCACGAAGAATTCTAGA
AAATACGAAATACGCTTCAATGCAGTGGGACCCACGGTTCAATTATTGCCAATTTTCAGCTCCACCGTAT
ATTTAAAAAATAAAACGATAATGCTAAAAAAATATAAATCGTAACGATCGTTAAATCTCAACGGCTGGAT
CTTATGACGACCGTTAGAAATTGTGGTTGTCGACGAGTCAGTAATAAACGGCGTCAAAGTGGTTGCAGCC
GGCACACACGAGTCGTGTTTATCAACTCAAAGCACAAATACTTTTCCTCAACCTAAAAATAAGGCAATTA
GCCAAAAACAACTTTGCGTGTAAACAACGCTCAATACACGTGTCATTTTATTATTAGCTATTGCTTCACC
GCCTTAGCTTTCTCGTGACCTAGTCGTCCTCGTCTTTTCTTCTTCTTCTTCTATAAAACAATACCCAAAG
AGCTCTTCTTCTTCACAATTCAGATTTCAATTTCTCAAAATCTTAAAAACTTTCTCTCAATTCTCTCTAC
CGTGATCAAGGTAAATTTCTGTGTTCCTTATTCTCTCAAAATCTTCGATTTTGTTTTCGTTCGATCCCAA
TTTCGTATATGTTCTTTGGTTTAGATTCTGTTAATCTTAGATCGAACACGATTTTCTGGGTTTGATCGTT
AGATATCATCTTAATTCTCGATTAGGGTTTCATAGATATCATCCGATTTGTTCAAATAATTTGAGTTTTG
TCGAATAATTACTCTTCGATTTGTGATTTCTATCTAGATCTGGTGTTAGTTTCTAGTTTGTGCGATCGAA
TTTGTCGATTAATCTGAGTTTTTCTGATTAACAGGCCTGCAGGAAAAATGGATCATTATCTTGATATTAG
ACTTAGACCTGATCCAGAATTTCCACCAGCTCAACTTATGTCTGTTCTTTTTGGAAAACTTCATCAAGCT
CTTGTTGCTCAAGGAGGAGATAGAATTGGAGTTTCTTTTCCTGATCTTGATGAATCAAGATCAAGACTTG
GAGAAAGACTTAGAATTCATGCTTCTGCTGATGATCTTAGAGCTTTGCTTGCTAGACCTTGGCTTGAAGG
ACTTAGAGATCATCTTCAATTTGGAGAACCAGCTGTTGTTCCACATCCAACTCCTTATAGACAAGTTTCA
AGAGTTCAAGCTAAATCTAATCCAGAAAGACTTAGAAGAAGACTTATGAGAAGACATGATCTTTCTGAAG
AAGAAGCTAGAAAAAGAATTCCTGATACTGTTGCTAGAGCTTTGGATTTGCCTTTTGTTACACTTAGATC
ACAATCTACTGGACAACATTTTAGACTTTTTATTAGACATGGACCACTTCAAGTTACTGCTGAAGAAGGA
GGATTTACTTGTTATGGACTTTCTAAGGGAGGTTTTGTTCCTTGGTTTGGATCTGGAGCTACTAATTTTT
CTCTTCTTAAGCAAGCTGGAGATGTTGAAGAAAATCCTGGACCCATGGATAAGAAGTACTCTATCGGACT
CGATATCGGAACTAACTCTGTGGGATGGGCTGTGATCACCGATGAGTACAAGGTGCCATCTAAGAAGTTC
AAGGTTCTCGGAAACACCGATAGGCACTCTATCAAGAAAAACCTTATCGGTGCTCTCCTCTTCGATTCTG
GTGAAACTGCTGAGGCTACCAGACTCAAGAGAACCGCTAGAAGAAGGTACACCAGAAGAAAGAACAGGAT
CTGCTACCTCCAAGAGATCTTCTCTAACGAGATGGCTAAAGTGGATGATTCATTCTTCCACAGGCTCGAA
GAGTCATTCCTCGTGGAAGAAGATAAGAAGCACGAGAGGCACCCTATCTTCGGAAACATCGTTGATGAGG
TGGCATACCACGAGAAGTACCCTACTATCTACCACCTCAGAAAGAAGCTCGTTGATTCTACTGATAAGGC
TGATCTCAGGCTCATCTACCTCGCTCTCGCTCACATGATCAAGTTCAGAGGACACTTCCTCATCGAGGGT
GATCTCAACCCTGATAACTCTGATGTGGATAAGTTGTTCATCCAGCTCGTGCAGACCTACAACCAGCTTT
TCGAAGAGAACCCTATCAACGCTTCAGGTGTGGATGCTAAGGCTATCCTCTCTGCTAGGCTCTCTAAGTC
AAGAAGGCTTGAGAACCTCATTGCTCAGCTCCCTGGTGAGAAGAAGAACGGACTTTTCGGAAACTTGATC
GCTCTCTCTCTCGGACTCACCCCTAACTTCAAGTCTAACTTCGATCTCGCTGAGGATGCAAAGCTCCAGC
TCTCAAAGGATACCTACGATGATGATCTCGATAACCTCCTCGCTCAGATCGGAGATCAGTACGCTGATTT
GTTCCTCGCTGCTAAGAACCTCTCTGATGCTATCCTCCTCAGTGATATCCTCAGAGTGAACACCGAGATC
ACCAAGGCTCCACTCTCAGCTTCTATGATCAAGAGATACGATGAGCACCACCAGGATCTCACACTTCTCA
AGGCTCTTGTTAGACAGCAGCTCCCAGAGAAGTACAAAGAGATTTTCTTCGATCAGTCTAAGAACGGATA
CGCTGGTTACATCGATGGTGGTGCATCTCAAGAAGAGTTCTACAAGTTCATCAAGCCTATCCTCGAGAAG
ATGGATGGAACCGAGGAACTCCTCGTGAAGCTCAATAGAGAGGATCTTCTCAGAAAGCAGAGGACCTTCG
ATAACGGATCTATCCCTCATCAGATCCACCTCGGAGAGTTGCACGCTATCCTTAGAAGGCAAGAGGATTT
CTACCCATTCCTCAAGGATAACAGGGAAAAGATTGAGAAGATTCTCACCTTCAGAATCCCTTACTACGTG
GGACCTCTCGCTAGAGGAAACTCAAGATTCGCTTGGATGACCAGAAAGTCTGAGGAAACCATCACCCCTT
GGAACTTCGAAGAGGTGGTGGATAAGGGTGCTAGTGCTCAGTCTTTCATCGAGAGGATGACCAACTTCGA
TAAGAACCTTCCAAACGAGAAGGTGCTCCCTAAGCACTCTTTGCTCTACGAGTACTTCACCGTGTACAAC
GAGTTGACCAAGGTTAAGTACGTGACCGAGGGAATGAGGAAGCCTGCTTTTTTGTCAGGTGAGCAAAAGA
AGGCTATCGTTGATCTCTTGTTCAAGACCAACAGAAAGGTGACCGTGAAGCAGCTCAAAGAGGATTACTT
CAAGAAAATCGAGTGCTTCGATTCAGTTGAGATTTCTGGTGTTGAGGATAGGTTCAACGCATCTCTCGGA
ACCTACCACGATCTCCTCAAGATCATTAAGGATAAGGATTTCTTGGATAACGAGGAAAACGAGGATATCT
TGGAGGATATCGTTCTTACCCTCACCCTCTTTGAAGATAGAGAGATGATTGAAGAAAGGCTCAAGACCTA
CGCTCATCTCTTCGATGATAAGGTGATGAAGCAGTTGAAGAGAAGAAGATACACTGGTTGGGGAAGGCTC
TCAAGAAAGCTCATTAACGGAATCAGGGATAAGCAGTCTGGAAAGACAATCCTTGATTTCCTCAAGTCTG
ATGGATTCGCTAACAGAAACTTCATGCAGCTCATCCACGATGATTCTCTCACCTTTAAAGAGGATATCCA
GAAGGCTCAGGTTTCAGGACAGGGTGATAGTCTCCATGAGCATATCGCTAACCTCGCTGGATCTCCTGCA
ATCAAGAAGGGAATCCTCCAGACTGTGAAGGTTGTGGATGAGTTGGTGAAGGTGATGGGAAGGCATAAGC
CTGAGAACATCGTGATCGAAATGGCTAGAGAGAACCAGACCACTCAGAAGGGACAGAAGAACTCTAGGGA
AAGGATGAAGAGGATCGAGGAAGGTATCAAAGAGCTTGGATCTCAGATCCTCAAAGAGCACCCTGTTGAG
AACACTCAGCTCCAGAATGAGAAGCTCTACCTCTACTACCTCCAGAACGGAAGGGATATGTATGTGGATC
AAGAGTTGGATATCAACAGGCTCTCTGATTACGATGTTGATCATATCGTGCCACAGTCATTCTTGAAGGA
TGATTCTATCGATAACAAGGTGCTCACCAGGTCTGATAAGAACAGGGGTAAGAGTGATAACGTGCCAAGT
GAAGAGGTTGTGAAGAAAATGAAGAACTATTGGAGGCAGCTCCTCAACGCTAAGCTCATCACTCAGAGAA
AGTTCGATAACTTGACTAAGGCTGAGAGGGGAGGACTCTCTGAATTGGATAAGGCAGGATTCATCAAGAG
GCAGCTTGTGGAAACCAGGCAGATCACTAAGCACGTTGCACAGATCCTCGATTCTAGGATGAACACCAAG
TACGATGAGAACGATAAGTTGATCAGGGAAGTGAAGGTTATCACCCTCAAGTCAAAGCTCGTGTCTGATT
TCAGAAAGGATTTCCAATTCTACAAGGTGAGGGAAATCAACAACTACCACCACGCTCACGATGCTTACCT
TAACGCTGTTGTTGGAACCGCTCTCATCAAGAAGTATCCTAAGCTCGAGTCAGAGTTCGTGTACGGTGAT
TACAAGGTGTACGATGTGAGGAAGATGATCGCTAAGTCTGAGCAAGAGATCGGAAAGGCTACCGCTAAGT
ATTTCTTCTACTCTAACATCATGAATTTCTTCAAGACCGAGATTACCCTCGCTAACGGTGAGATCAGAAA
GAGGCCACTCATCGAGACAAACGGTGAAACAGGTGAGATCGTGTGGGATAAGGGAAGGGATTTCGCTACC
GTTAGAAAGGTGCTCTCTATGCCACAGGTGAACATCGTTAAGAAAACCGAGGTGCAGACCGGTGGATTCT
CTAAAGAGTCTATCCTCCCTAAGAGGAACTCTGATAAGCTCATTGCTAGGAAGAAGGATTGGGACCCTAA
GAAATACGGTGGTTTCGATTCTCCTACCGTGGCTTACTCTGTTCTCGTTGTGGCTAAGGTTGAGAAGGGA
AAGAGTAAGAAGCTCAAGTCTGTTAAGGAACTTCTCGGAATCACTATCATGGAAAGGTCATCTTTCGAGA
AGAACCCAATCGATTTCCTCGAGGCTAAGGGATACAAAGAGGTTAAGAAGGATCTCATCATCAAGCTCCC
AAAGTACTCACTCTTCGAACTCGAGAACGGTAGAAAGAGGATGCTCGCTTCTGCTGGTGAGCTTCAAAAG
GGAAACGAGCTTGCTCTCCCATCTAAGTACGTTAACTTTCTTTACCTCGCTTCTCACTACGAGAAGTTGA
AGGGATCTCCAGAAGATAACGAGCAGAAGCAACTTTTCGTTGAGCAGCACAAGCACTACTTGGATGAGAT
CATCGAGCAGATCTCTGAGTTCTCTAAAAGGGTGATCCTCGCTGATGCAAACCTCGATAAGGTGTTGTCT
GCTTACAACAAGCACAGAGATAAGCCTATCAGGGAACAGGCAGAGAACATCATCCATCTCTTCACCCTTA
CCAACCTCGGTGCTCCTGCTGCTTTCAAGTACTTCGATACAACCATCGATAGGAAGAGATACACCTCTAC
CAAAGAAGTGCTCGATGCTACCCTCATCCATCAGTCTATCACTGGACTCTACGAGACTAGGATCGATCTC
TCACAGCTCGGTGGTGATTCAAGGGCTGATCCTAAGAAGAAGAGGAAGGTTTGACGTCGACGATATGAAG
ATGAAGATGAAATATTTGGTGTGTCAAATAAAAAGCTTGTGTGCTTAAGTTTGTGTTTTTTTCTTGGCTT
GTTGTGTTATGAATTTGTGGCTTTTTCTAATATTAAATGAATGTAAGATCACATTATAATGAATAAACAA
ATGTTTCTATAATCCATTGTGAATGTTTTGTTGGATCTCTTCTGCAGCATATAACTACTGTATGTGCTAT
GGTATGGACTATGGAATATGATTAAAGATAAGCCAGAGCTCTGGTGACGGACGTGGGCAGGTGTGATGAA
AAGCCTTAGGGTCAGGTGGCACTTTTCGGGGAAATGTGCGATGAACCCCTATTTGTTTATTTTTCTAAAT
ACATTCAAATATGTATCCGCTAATGAGACAATAACCCTGATAAATGCTTCAATTATATTGAAAAAGGAAG
AGTATGAGTATCCAACATTTCCGTGTCGCCCTTATTCCCTTTTTTGCGGCCTTCTGCCTTCCTGTTTTTG
CTCACCCAGAAACGCTGGTGAAAGTAAAAGATGCTGAAGATCAGTTGGGTGCCCGAGTGGGTTACATTGA
ACTGGATCTCAACAGCGGCAAAATCTTAGAGAGTTTTCGCCCCGAAGAACGCTTCCCAATGATGAGCACT
TTCAAAGTTCTGCTATGTGGCGCGGTGTTATCCCGTATTGATGCTGGGCAAGAGCAACTCGGTCGCCGCA
TACACTATTCTCAGAATGACTTGGTTGAGTATTCACCAGTCACAGAAAAGCATCTTACGGATGGCATGAC
AGTAAGAGAATTATGTAGTGCTGCCATAACCATGAGTGATAACACTGCGGCCAACTTACTTCTGACAACG
ATTGGAGGACCGAAGGAGCTAACCGCTTTTTTGCACAACATGGGGGATCATGTAACTCGCCTTGATCGTT
GGGAACCGGAGCTGAATGAAGCCATACCAAACGACGAGCGTGACACCACGATGCCTGTAGCAATGGCAAC
AACTCTCCGCAAACTATTAACTGGCGAACTACTTACTCTTGCTTCACGCCAGCAACTCATTGACTGGATG
GAGGCGGACAAAGTTGCAGGACCACTTCTGCGCTCGGCACTTCCGGCTGGCTGGTTTATTGCTGATAAAT
CTGGAGCCGGTGAGCGTGGGTCTCGCGGTATCATTGCAGCACTGGGGCCAGATGGTAAGCCCTCCCGTAT
CGTAGTTATCTACACGACGGGGAGTCAGGCAACTATGGATGAACGAAATAGACAGATCGCTGAGATAGGT
GCCTCACTGATTAAGCATTGGTAACTGTCAGACGAAGGGAAATAAATAGTAGCCCGCCTGATGTGCGGGC
TTTTTTTTGGTGGTGGTTACCAGTGTCGCTTAGCTACCGTAGGTCCTCTTAGGCGGTCCGATTAGCGACA
TAGTCATCAAT
Features (pLannotate 1.2.2; 6 found; start..end, strand, type, name):
     80..668     +  rep_origin     ori: high-copy-number ColE1/pMB1/pBR322/pUC origin of replication
   2218..2778    +  CDS            cas6f: CAS6_PSEAB - Also known as csy4. Experimental evidence at protein level: Swiss-Prot protein existence level 1. CRISPR (clustered regularly interspaced short palindromic repeat) is an adaptive immune system that provides protection against mobile genetic elements (viruses, transposable elements and conjugative plasmids). CRISPR clusters contain sequences complementary to antecedent mobile elements and target invading nucleic acids. CRISPR clusters are transcribed and processed into CRISPR RNA (crRNA). Processes pre-crRNA into individual crRNA units. Absolutely required for crRNA production or s
   2845..6948    +  CDS            cas9: CAS9_STRP1 - Also known as csn1 From Streptococcus pyogenes serotype M1.
   6994..7242    +  terminator     HSP terminator: efficient transcription terminator from the Arabidopsis thaliana heat shock protein 18.2 gene (Nagaya et al., 2010)
   7323..7423    +  promoter       AmpR promoter: bla
   7424..8284    +  CDS            AmpR: β-lactamase; bla; confers resistance to ampicillin, carbenicillin, and related antibiotics
