[The description below was written by a language model from this plasmid's Addgene catalogue record and pLannotate feature annotations shown in this document.]
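Description:
pMOD_A0502 is a "Module A" plasmid from a modular plant genome-engineering toolkit, built on the pMOD_A1001 backbone and classified as a CRISPR vector. It is an 8,411-nt high-copy plasmid maintained in E. coli through a ColE1/pUC-type origin of replication and selected with ampicillin via a β-lactamase (AmpR) gene driven by its own bla promoter. The record shows no plant selectable marker or T-DNA borders. This fits its role as a component module rather than a finished transformation vector, although the record does not spell out the downstream assembly scheme.

The payload is a single plant expression cassette, introduced by Gibson cloning, in which the AtUbi10 promoter drives a synthetic Csy4-P2A-AtCas9 open reading frame that ends at the Arabidopsis HSP 18.2 terminator. The automated annotation detects the Csy4 (Cas6f, from Pseudomonas aeruginosa) and Streptococcus pyogenes Cas9 coding regions and the HSP terminator. It does not label the promoter, which presumably lies in the unannotated stretch upstream of Csy4, or the short P2A linker between the two coding sequences. The P2A peptide causes ribosomal skipping, so one transcript yields separate Csy4 and Cas9 proteins. Csy4 is an endoribonuclease that processes CRISPR RNA precursors, and co-expressing it with Cas9 allows several guide RNAs to be released from a single polycistronic transcript in which they are separated by Csy4 recognition sites. The "At" prefix on Cas9 suggests an Arabidopsis-adapted coding sequence, though the record lists the species only as synthetic. The construct supplies the nuclease component for multiplexed Cas9 editing in plants, and the guide arrays would come from other modules.
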