Addgene plasmid #91012: pMOD_A0502
Purpose: Module A, Promoter: AtUbi10, Gene: Csy4-P2A-AtCas9, Terminator: HSP
Depositing lab: Daniel Voytas. Depositing organization: University of Minnesota. Publication: A multi-purpose toolkit to enable advanced genome engineering in plants. Cermak T, Curtin SJ, Gil-Humanes J, Cegan R, Kono TJY, Konecna E, Belanto JJ, Starker CG, Mathre JW, Greenstein RL, Voytas DF. Plant Cell. 2017 May 18. pii: tpc.00922.2016. doi: 10.1105/tpc.16.00922. PubMed 28522548.
Backbone
  Vector backbone: pMOD_A1001
  Vector type: CRISPR
Growth in bacteria
  Bacterial resistance: Ampicillin, 100 μg/mL
  Growth temperature: 37°C
  Growth strain: DH5alpha
  Copy number: High Copy
Gene/Insert
  Gene/Insert name: Csy4-P2A-AtCas9
  Species: Synthetic
  Promoter: AtUbi10
  Cloning method: Gibson Cloning
  Sequencing primers: 5′ unknown
Terms and licenses: Academic/Nonprofit Terms; Industry Terms: Not Available to Industry
How to cite: pMOD_A0502 was a gift from Daniel Voytas (Addgene plasmid # 91012 ; http://n2t.net/addgene:91012 ; RRID:Addgene_91012)
